Addgene plasmid #131202: pcDNA5-FRT-TO-EGFP-RIP2_S176A
Purpose: mammalian expression, tet R
Depositing lab: Thomas Kufer. Depositing organization: Universitaet Hohenheim. Publication: XIAP controls RIPK2 signaling by preventing its deposition in speck-like structures. Ellwanger K, Briese S, Arnold C, Kienes I, Heim V, Nachbur U, Kufer TA. Life Sci Alliance. 2019 Jul 26;2(4). pii: 2/4/e201900346. doi: 10.26508/lsa.201900346. Print 2019 Aug. PubMed 31350258.
Backbone
  Vector backbone: pcDNA5-FRT-TO
  Vector type: Mammalian Expression
Growth in bacteria
  Bacterial resistance: Ampicillin, 100 μg/mL
  Growth temperature: 37°C
  Growth strain: DH5alpha
  Copy number: High Copy
Gene/Insert
  Gene/Insert name: RIPK2 S176A
  Species: H. sapiens (human)
  Insert size (bp): 2400
  Mutation: S176A
  Entrez Gene: RIPK2 (a.k.a. CARD3, CARDIAK, CCK, GIG30, RICK, RIP2)
  Promoter: pCMV
  Tag / fusion protein: EGFP (N terminal on insert)
  Cloning method: Restriction Enzyme; 5′ cloning site NotI (unknown if destroyed); 3′ cloning site XhoI (unknown if destroyed)
  Sequencing primers: 5′ CMV-F
Terms and licenses: Academic/Nonprofit Terms; Industry Terms: Not Available to Industry
How to cite: pcDNA5-FRT-TO-EGFP-RIP2_S176A was a gift from Thomas Kufer (Addgene plasmid # 131202 ; http://n2t.net/addgene:131202 ; RRID:Addgene_131202)
