[The description below was written by a language model from this plasmid's Addgene catalogue record and pLannotate feature annotations shown in this document.]
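Description:
pcDNA5-FRT-TO-EGFP-RIP2_S176A is a mammalian expression plasmid built on the pcDNA5-FRT-TO backbone, designed for tetracycline-regulated expression and FLP-mediated site-specific integration. It is propagated in E. coli as a high-copy plasmid through a ColE1/pUC-type origin and selected with ampicillin via the β-lactamase gene. The full sequence record is about 7.5 kb. The feature table also picks up short fragments of an f1 origin, lac regulatory elements and an SV40 promoter, which are backbone remnants rather than functional parts of the payload.

The expression cassette is driven by the CMV enhancer and promoter, immediately followed by two short tet operator matches (annotated as PLtetO-1 fragments). In cells that express the Tet repressor, transcription is held off until tetracycline or doxycycline is added; in cells lacking the repressor the promoter behaves constitutively. Downstream sits EGFP fused through a short linker derived from a multiple cloning site to the N terminus of human RIPK2 (RIP2/RICK/CARDIAK), carrying the S176A substitution, and the transcript is terminated by the bGH polyadenylation signal. RIPK2 is the kinase recruited by NOD1 and NOD2 through CARD–CARD interactions to activate NF-κB. The record does not spell out the functional effect of the S176A change.

An FRT site lies directly upstream of a hygromycin resistance coding sequence with an SV40 poly(A) signal. No intact promoter is annotated in front of it, consistent with a design in which FLP recombination into a genomic FRT site supplies the promoter, so hygromycin selects correct integrants. The construct suits the generation of isogenic, inducible stable lines for imaging the localisation and signalling behaviour of the fluorescent RIPK2 mutant.
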