Features (pLannotate 1.2.2; 23 found; start..end, strand, type, name):
      1..204     +  promoter       CMV promoter: human cytomegalovirus (CMV) immediate early promoter
    206..225     +  promoter       PLtetO-1 promoter (fragment): modified phage lambda PL promoter with tet operator sites (Lutz and Bujard, 1997)
    227..246     +  promoter       PLtetO-1 promoter (fragment): modified phage lambda PL promoter with tet operator sites (Lutz and Bujard, 1997)
    254..287     +  promoter       TRE3GV promoter (fragment): 3rd-generation Tet-responsive promoter that can be activated by binding of Tet-On® 3G, optimized for retroviral and lentiviral vectors
    445..1161    +  CDS            EGFP: EGFP is a basic (constitutively fluorescent) green fluorescent protein published in 1996, derived from Aequorea victoria. It is reported to be a rapidly-maturing weak dimer with moderate acid sensitivity.
   1162..1185    +  misc_feature   MCS (fragment): pBluescript multiple cloning site
   1189..2805    +  CDS            RIPK2: RIPK2_HUMAN - Also known as CARDIAK, RICK, RIP2. Experimental evidence at protein level: Swiss-Prot protein existence level 1. Serine/threonine/tyrosine kinase that plays an essential role in modulation of innate and adaptive immune responses. Upon stimulation by bacterial peptidoglycans, NOD1 and NOD2 are activated, oligomerize and recruit RIPK2 through CARD-CARD domains. Contributes to the tyrosine phosphorylation of the guanine exchange factor ARHGEF2 through Src tyrosine kinase leading to NF-kappaB activation by NOD2. Once recruited, RIPK2 autophosphorylates and undergoes 'Lys-63'-linked p
   2859..3083    +  polyA_signal   bGH poly(A) signal: bovine growth hormone polyadenylation signal
   3087..3108    +  promoter       SV40 promoter (fragment): SV40 enhancer and early promoter
   3129..3362    +  rep_origin     f1 ori (fragment) (sequence partly withheld): f1 bacteriophage origin of replication; arrow indicates direction of (+) strand synthesis
   3367..3414    +  protein_bind   FRT: FLP-mediated recombination occurs in the 8-bp core sequence TCTAGAAA (Turan and Bode, 2011). FLP recombinase from the Saccharomyces cerevisiae 2μ plasmid
   3422..4444    +  CDS            HygR: aminoglycoside phosphotransferase from E. coli; aph(4)-Ia; confers resistance to hygromycin
   4454..4579    +  CDS            ble (fragment): BLE_KLEPN - Experimental evidence at protein level: Swiss-Prot protein existence level 1. Binding protein with a strong affinity to the bleomycin family of antibiotics. Binds to CL990; an antimitotic-antibiotic compound. From Klebsiella pneumoniae.
   4574..4695    +  polyA_signal   SV40 poly(A) signal: SV40 polyadenylation signal
   4768..4784    -  protein_bind   lac operator: The lac repressor binds to the lac operator to inhibit transcription in E. coli. This inhibition can be relieved by adding lactose or isopropyl-β-D-thiogalactopyranoside (IPTG). lac repressor encoded by lacI
   4792..4822    -  promoter       lac promoter: promoter for the E. coli lac operon
   4837..4858    -  protein_bind   CAP binding site: CAP binding activates transcription in the presence of cAMP. E. coli catabolite activator protein
   4871..4963    -  CDS            lacI (fragment): lac repressor; lacI; The lac repressor binds to the lac operator to inhibit transcription in E. coli. This inhibition can be relieved by adding lactose or isopropyl-β-D-thiogalactopyranoside (IPTG).
   5146..5734    -  rep_origin     ori: high-copy-number ColE1/pMB1/pBR322/pUC origin of replication
   5905..6765    -  CDS            AmpR: β-lactamase; bla; confers resistance to ampicillin, carbenicillin, and related antibiotics
   6766..6870    -  promoter       AmpR promoter: bla
   6929..6981    -  misc_feature   bom (fragment): basis of mobility region from pBR322
   7136..7515    +  enhancer       CMV enhancer: human cytomegalovirus immediate early enhancer
>Addgene plasmid #131202 | pcDNA5-FRT-TO-EGFP-RIP2_S176A | addgene full sequence | sequence record 255733 | Addgene NGS Result
GTGATGCGGTTTTGGCAGTACATCAATGGGCGTGGATAGCGGTTTGACTCACGGGGATTTCCAAGTCTCC
ACCCCATTGACGTCAATGGGAGTTTGTTTTGGCACCAAAATCAACGGGACTTTCCAAAATGTCGTAACAA
CTCCGCCCCATTGACGCAAATGGGCGGTAGGCGTGTACGGTGGGAGGTCTATATAAGCAGAGCTCTCCCT
ATCAGTGATAGAGATCTCCCTATCAGTGATAGAGATCGTCGACGAGCTCGTTTAGTGAACCGTCAGATCG
CCTGGAGACGCCATCCACGCTGTTTTGACCTCCATAGAAGACACCGGGACCGATCCAGCCTCCGGACTCT
AGCGTTTAAACTTAAGCTTGGTACCGAGCTCGGATCCACTAGTCCAGTGTGGTGGAATTCTGCAGATATC
CAGCACAGTGGCGGCCGCGCCACCATGGTGAGCAAGGGCGAGGAGCTGTTCACCGGGGTGGTGCCCATCC
TGGTCGAGCTGGACGGCGACGTAAACGGCCACAAGTTCAGCGTGTCCGGCGAGGGCGAGGGCGATGCCAC
CTACGGCAAGCTGACCCTGAAGTTCATCTGCACCACCGGCAAGCTGCCCGTGCCCTGGCCCACCCTCGTG
ACCACCCTGACCTACGGCGTGCAGTGCTTCAGCCGCTACCCCGACCACATGAAGCAGCACGACTTCTTCA
AGTCCGCCATGCCCGAAGGCTACGTCCAGGAGCGCACCATCTTCTTCAAGGACGACGGCAACTACAAGAC
CCGCGCCGAGGTGAAGTTCGAGGGCGACACCCTGGTGAACCGCATCGAGCTGAAGGGCATCGACTTCAAG
GAGGACGGCAACATCCTGGGGCACAAGCTGGAGTACAACTACAACAGCCACAACGTCTATATCATGGCCG
ACAAGCAGAAGAACGGCATCAAGGTGAACTTCAAGATCCGCCACAACATCGAGGACGGCAGCGTGCAGCT
CGCCGACCACTACCAGCAGAACACCCCCATCGGCGACGGCCCCGTGCTGCTGCCCGACAACCACTACCTG
AGCACCCAGTCCGCCCTGAGCAAAGACCCCAACGAGAAGCGCGATCACATGGTCCTGCTGGAGTTCGTGA
CCGCCGCCGGGATCACTCTCGGCATGGACGAGCTGTACAAGGGATCCCCCGGGCTGCAGGAATTCAGGAA
CGGGGAGGCCATCTGCAGCGCCCTGCCCACCATTCCCTACCACAAACTCGCCGACCTGCGCTACCTGAGC
CGCGGCGCCTCTGGCACTGTGTCGTCCGCCCGCCACGCAGACTGGCGCGTCCAGGTGGCCGTGAAGCACC
TGCACATCCACACTCCGCTGCTCGACAGTGAAAGAAAGGATGTCTTAAGAGAAGCTGAAATTTTACACAA
AGCTAGATTTAGTTACATTCTTCCAATTTTGGGAATTTGCAATGAGCCTGAATTTTTGGGAATAGTTACT
GAATACATGCCAAATGGATCATTAAATGAACTCCTACATAGGAAAACTGAATATCCTGATGTTGCTTGGC
CATTGAGATTTCGCATCCTGCATGAAATTGCCCTTGGTGTAAATTACCTGCACAATATGACTCCTCCTTT
ACTTCATCATGACTTGAAGACTCAGAATATCTTATTGGACAATGAATTTCATGTTAAGATTGCAGATTTT
GGTTTATCAAAGTGGCGCATGATGTCCCTCGCACAGTCACGAAGTAGCAAATCTGCACCAGAAGGAGGGA
CAATTATCTATATGCCACCTGAAAACTATGAACCTGGACAAAAATCAAGGGCCAGTATCAAGCACGATAT
ATATAGCTATGCAGTTATCACATGGGAAGTGTTATCCAGAAAACAGCCTTTTGAAGATGTCACCAATCCT
TTGCAGATAATGTATAGTGTGTCACAAGGACATCGACCTGTTATTAATGAAGAAAGTTTGCCATATGATA
TACCTCACCGAGCACGTATGATCTCTCTAATAGAAAGTGGATGGGCACAAAATCCAGATGAAAGACCATC
TTTCTTAAAATGTTTAATAGAACTTGAACCAGTTTTGAGAACATTTGAAGAGATAACTTTTCTTGAAGCT
GTTATTCAGCTAAAGAAAACAAAGTTACAGAGTGTTTCAAGTGCCATTCACCTATGTGACAAGAAGAAAA
TGGAATTATCTCTGAACATACCTGTAAATCATGGTCCACAAGAGGAATCATGTGGATCCTCTCAGCTCCA
TGAAAATAGTGGTTCTCCTGAAACTTCAAGGTCCCTGCCAGCTCCTCAAGACAATGATTTTTTATCTAGA
AAAGCTCAAGACTGTTATTTTATGAAGCTGCATCACTGTCCTGGAAATCACAGTTGGGATAGCACCATTT
CTGGATCTCAAAGGGCTGCATTCTGTGATCACAAGACCACTCCATGCTCTTCAGCAATAATAAATCCACT
CTCAACTGCAGGAAACTCAGAACGTCTGCAGCCTGGTATAGCCCAGCAGTGGATCCAGAGCAAAAGGGAA
GACATTGTGAACCAAATGACAGAAGCCTGCCTTAACCAGTCGCTAGATGCCCTTCTGTCCAGGGACTTGA
TCATGAAAGAGGACTATGAACTTGTTAGTACCAAGCCTACAAGGACCTCAAAAGTCAGACAATTACTAGA
CACTACTGACATCCAAGGAGAAGAATTTGCCAAAGTTATAGTACAAAAATTGAAAGATAACAAACAAATG
GGTCTTCAGCCTTACCCGGAAATACTTGTGGTTTCTAGATCACCATCTTTAAATTTACTTCAAAATAAAA
GCATGTAAGTGACTGCTCGAGTCTAGAGGGCCCGTTTAAACCCGCTGATCAGCCTCGACTGTGCCTTCTA
GTTGCCAGCCATCTGTTGTTTGCCCCTCCCCCGTGCCTTCCTTGACCCTGGAAGGTGCCACTCCCACTGT
CCTTTCCTAATAAAATGAGGAAATTGCATCGCATTGTCTGAGTAGGTGTCATTCTATTCTGGGGGGTGGG
GTGGGGCAGGACAGCAAGGGGGAGGATTGGGAAGACAATAGCAGGCATGCTGGGGATGCGGTGGGCTCTA
TGGCTTCTGAGGCGGAAAGAACCAGCTGGGGCTCTAGGGGGTATCCCC
[124 nt withheld, positions 3129-3252]
C
[91 nt withheld, positions 3254-3344]
AGGGTGATGGTTCACGTACCTAGAAGTTCCTATTCCGAAGTTCCTATTCTCTAGAAAGTATAGGAACTTC
CTTGGCCAAAAAGCCTGAACTCACCGCGACGTCTGTCGAGAAGTTTCTGATCGAAAAGTTCGACAGCGTC
TCCGACCTGATGCAGCTCTCGGAGGGCGAAGAATCTCGTGCTTTCAGCTTCGATGTAGGAGGGCGTGGAT
ATGTCCTGCGGGTAAATAGCTGCGCCGATGGTTTCTACAAAGATCGTTATGTTTATCGGCACTTTGCATC
GGCCGCGCTCCCGATTCCGGAAGTGCTTGACATTGGGGAATTCAGCGAGAGCCTGACCTATTGCATCTCC
CGCCGTGCACAGGGTGTCACGTTGCAAGACCTGCCTGAAACCGAACTGCCCGCTGTTCTGCAGCCGGTCG
CGGAGGCCATGGATGCGATCGCTGCGGCCGATCTTAGCCAGACGAGCGGGTTCGGCCCATTCGGACCGCA
AGGAATCGGTCAATACACTACATGGCGTGATTTCATATGCGCGATTGCTGATCCCCATGTGTATCACTGG
CAAACTGTGATGGACGACACCGTCAGTGCGTCCGTCGCGCAGGCTCTCGATGAGCTGATGCTTTGGGCCG
AGGACTGCCCCGAAGTCCGGCACCTCGTGCACGCGGATTTCGGCTCCAACAATGTCCTGACGGACAATGG
CCGCATAACAGCGGTCATTGACTGGAGCGAGGCGATGTTCGGGGATTCCCAATACGAGGTCGCCAACATC
TTCTTCTGGAGGCCGTGGTTGGCTTGTATGGAGCAGCAGACGCGCTACTTCGAGCGGAGGCATCCGGAGC
TTGCAGGATCGCCGCGGCTCCGGGCGTATATGCTCCGCATTGGTCTTGACCAACTCTATCAGAGCTTGGT
TGACGGCAATTTCGATGATGCAGCTTGGGCGCAGGGTCGATGCGACGCAATCGTCCGATCCGGAGCCGGG
ACTGTCGGGCGTACACAAATCGCCCGCAGAAGCGCGGCCGTCTGGACCGATGGCTGTGTAGAAGTACTCG
CCGATAGTGGAAACCGACGCCCCAGCACTCGTCCGAGGGCAAAGGAATAGCACGTACTACGAGATTTCGA
TTCCACCGCCGCCTTCTATGAAAGGTTGGGCTTCGGAATCGTTTTCCGGGACGCCGGCTGGATGATCCTC
CAGCGCGGGGATCTCATGCTGGAGTTCTTCGCCCACCCCAACTTGTTTATTGCAGCTTATAATGGTTACA
AATAAAGCAATAGCATCACAAATTTCACAAATAAAGCATTTTTTTCACTGCATTCTAGTTGTGGTTTGTC
CAAACTCATCAATGTATCTTATCATGTCTGTATACCGTCGACCTCTAGCTAGAGCTTGGCGTAATCATGG
TCATAGCTGTTTCCTGTGTGAAATTGTTATCCGCTCACAATTCCACACAACATACGAGCCGGAAGCATAA
AGTGTAAAGCCTGGGGTGCCTAATGAGTGAGCTAACTCACATTAATTGCGTTGCGCTCACTGCCCGCTTT
CCAGTCGGGAAACCTGTCGTGCCAGCTGCATTAATGAATCGGCCAACGCGCGGGGAGAGGCGGTTTGCGT
ATTGGGCGCTCTTCCGCTTCCTCGCTCACTGACTCGCTGCGCTCGGTCGTTCGGCTGCGGCGAGCGGTAT
CAGCTCACTCAAAGGCGGTAATACGGTTATCCACAGAATCAGGGGATAACGCAGGAAAGAACATGTGAGC
AAAAGGCCAGCAAAAGGCCAGGAACCGTAAAAAGGCCGCGTTGCTGGCGTTTTTCCATAGGCTCCGCCCC
CCTGACGAGCATCACAAAAATCGACGCTCAAGTCAGAGGTGGCGAAACCCGACAGGACTATAAAGATACC
AGGCGTTTCCCCCTGGAAGCTCCCTCGTGCGCTCTCCTGTTCCGACCCTGCCGCTTACCGGATACCTGTC
CGCCTTTCTCCCTTCGGGAAGCGTGGCGCTTTCTCATAGCTCACGCTGTAGGTATCTCAGTTCGGTGTAG
GTCGTTCGCTCCAAGCTGGGCTGTGTGCACGAACCCCCCGTTCAGCCCGACCGCTGCGCCTTATCCGGTA
ACTATCGTCTTGAGTCCAACCCGGTAAGACACGACTTATCGCCACTGGCAGCAGCCACTGGTAACAGGAT
TAGCAGAGCGAGGTATGTAGGCGGTGCTACAGAGTTCTTGAAGTGGTGGCCTAACTACGGCTACACTAGA
AGAACAGTATTTGGTATCTGCGCTCTGCTGAAGCCAGTTACCTTCGGAAAAAGAGTTGGTAGCTCTTGAT
CCGGCAAACAAACCACCGCTGGTAGCGGTGGTTTTTTTGTTTGCAAGCAGCAGATTACGCGCAGAAAAAA
AGGATCTCAAGAAGATCCTTTGATCTTTTCTACGGGGTCTGACGCTCAGTGGAACGAAAACTCACGTTAA
GGGATTTTGGTCATGAGATTATCAAAAAGGATCTTCACCTAGATCCTTTTAAATTAAAAATGAAGTTTTA
AATCAATCTAAAGTATATATGAGTAAACTTGGTCTGACAGTTACCAATGCTTAATCAGTGAGGCACCTAT
CTCAGCGATCTGTCTATTTCGTTCATCCATAGTTGCCTGACTCCCCGTCGTGTAGATAACTACGATACGG
GAGGGCTTACCATCTGGCCCCAGTGCTGCAATGATACCGCGAGACCCACGCTCACCGGCTCCAGATTTAT
CAGCAATAAACCAGCCAGCCGGAAGGGCCGAGCGCAGAAGTGGTCCTGCAACTTTATCCGCCTCCATCCA
GTCTATTAATTGTTGCCGGGAAGCTAGAGTAAGTAGTTCGCCAGTTAATAGTTTGCGCAACGTTGTTGCC
ATTGCTACAGGCATCGTGGTGTCACGCTCGTCGTTTGGTATGGCTTCATTCAGCTCCGGTTCCCAACGAT
CAAGGCGAGTTACATGATCCCCCATGTTGTGCAAAAAAGCGGTTAGCTCCTTCGGTCCTCCGATCGTTGT
CAGAAGTAAGTTGGCCGCAGTGTTATCACTCATGGTTATGGCAGCACTGCATAATTCTCTTACTGTCATG
CCATCCGTAAGATGCTTTTCTGTGACTGGTGAGTACTCAACCAAGTCATTCTGAGAATAGTGTATGCGGC
GACCGAGTTGCTCTTGCCCGGCGTCAATACGGGATAATACCGCGCCACATAGCAGAACTTTAAAAGTGCT
CATCATTGGAAAACGTTCTTCGGGGCGAAAACTCTCAAGGATCTTACCGCTGTTGAGATCCAGTTCGATG
TAACCCACTCGTGCACCCAACTGATCTTCAGCATCTTTTACTTTCACCAGCGTTTCTGGGTGAGCAAAAA
CAGGAAGGCAAAATGCCGCAAAAAAGGGAATAAGGGCGACACGGAAATGTTGAATACTCATACTCTTCCT
TTTTCAATATTATTGAAGCATTTATCAGGGTTATTGTCTCATGAGCGGATACATATTTGAATGTATTTAG
AAAAATAAACAAATAGGGGTTCCGCGCACATTTCCCCGAAAAGTGCCACCTGACGTCGACGGATCGGGAG
ATCTCCCGATCCCCTATGGTGCACTCTCAGTACAATCTGCTCTGATGCCGCATAGTTAAGCCAGTATCTG
CTCCCTGCTTGTGTGTTGGAGGTCGCTGAGTAGTGCGCGAGCAAAATTTAAGCTACAACAAGGCAAGGCT
TGACCGACAATTGCATGAAGAATCTGCTTAGGGTTAGGCGTTTTGCGCTGCTTCGCGATGTACGGGCCAG
ATATACGCGTTGACATTGATTATTGACTAGTTATTAATAGTAATCAATTACGGGGTCATTAGTTCATAGC
CCATATATGGAGTTCCGCGTTACATAACTTACGGTAAATGGCCCGCCTGGCTGACCGCCCAACGACCCCC
GCCCATTGACGTCAATAATGACGTATGTTCCCATAGTAACGCCAATAGGGACTTTCCATTGACGTCAATG
GGTGGAGTATTTACGGTAAACTGCCCACTTGGCAGTACATCAAGTGTATCATATGCCAAGTACGCCCCCT
ATTGACGTCAATGACGGTAAATGGCCCGCCTGGCATTATGCCCAGTACATGACCTTATGGGACTTTCCTA
CTTGGCAGTACATCTACGTATTAGTCATCGCTATTACCATG
